Addgene plasmid #125575: pCAFNF-tdTomato
Purpose: Flp-dependent expression of tdTomato in mammalian cells.
Depositing lab: Takeshi Imai. Depositing organization: Kyushu University. Publication: Activity-dependent local protection and lateral inhibition control synaptic competition in developing mitral cells in mice. Fujimoto S, Leiwe MN, Aihara S, Sakaguchi R, Muroyama Y, Kobayakawa R, Kobayakawa K, Saito T, Imai T. Dev Cell. 2023 Jul 24;58(14):1221-1236.e7. doi: 10.1016/j.devcel.2023.05.004. Epub 2023 Jun 7. PubMed 37290446.
Backbone
  Vector backbone: pCAFNF
  Vector type: Mammalian Expression
Growth in bacteria
  Bacterial resistance: Ampicillin, 100 μg/mL
  Growth temperature: 37°C
  Growth strain: DH5alpha
  Copy number: High Copy
Gene/Insert
  Gene/Insert name: tdTomato
  Species: Discosoma sp.
Resource information
  A portion of this plasmid was derived from a plasmid made by: pCAFNF vector is derived from Addgene #13771.
Terms and licenses: Academic/Nonprofit Terms; Industry Terms: Not Available to Industry
Depositor comments: Please visit https://www.biorxiv.org/content/10.1101/625616v2 for bioRxiv preprint.
How to cite: pCAFNF-tdTomato was a gift from Takeshi Imai (Addgene plasmid # 125575 ; http://n2t.net/addgene:125575 ; RRID:Addgene_125575)
