[The description below was written by a language model from this plasmid's Addgene catalogue record and pLannotate feature annotations shown in this document.]
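Description:
pCAFNF-tdTomato is a mammalian expression plasmid that gives Flp recombinase-dependent expression of the red-orange fluorescent protein tdTomato, a tandem-dimer reporter derived from Discosoma sp. It is built on the pCAFNF backbone, which the record notes is derived from an earlier deposited plasmid. In E. coli it is propagated as a high-copy plasmid through a ColE1/pUC-type origin and selected with ampicillin via the AmpR (β-lactamase) gene and its own promoter. The backbone also carries an SV40 origin of replication with a fragment of the SV40 promoter, an additional SV40 poly(A) signal, and residual lac promoter/operator and lacI fragments that are cloning-vector remnants.

The expression unit is driven by the composite CAG promoter, made up of the CMV immediate-early enhancer, the chicken β-actin promoter and a chimeric β-actin/β-globin intron, which gives strong, broad expression in mammalian cells. Between the promoter and the reporter sits a stop cassette flanked by two minimal FRT sites in the same orientation. The cassette contains a neomycin/kanamycin resistance coding sequence, a short ble fragment and an SV40 polyadenylation signal. Without Flp, transcripts from CAG terminate within this cassette, so tdTomato is not expected to be expressed. Flp excises the FRT-flanked segment and places the tdTomato coding sequence directly downstream of the promoter, where it is followed by β-globin-derived sequence and the rabbit β-globin poly(A) signal. The construct therefore serves as a Flp-gated reporter for labelling only the transfected cells that also receive Flp. The associated publication concerns developing mitral cells in mice, though the record does not specify the delivery method.
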