Features (pLannotate 1.2.2; 22 found; start..end, strand, type, name):
      5..384     +  enhancer       CMV enhancer: human cytomegalovirus immediate early enhancer
    386..661     +  promoter       chicken β-actin promoter: No description available
    662..1678    +  intron         chimeric intron: chimera between introns from chicken β-actin and rabbit β-globin
   1753..1786    +  protein_bind   FRT (minimal): supports FLP-mediated excision but not integration (Turan and Bode, 2011) FLP recombinase from the Saccharomyces cerevisiae 2μ plasmid
   1829..2620    +  CDS            neo: KKA2_KLEPN - Also known as kan, nptII. Experimental evidence at protein level: Swiss-Prot protein existence level 1. Resistance to kanamycin, neomycin, paromomycin, ribostamycin, butirosin and gentamicin B. From Klebsiella pneumoniae.
   2644..2796    +  CDS            ble (fragment): BLE_KLEPN - Experimental evidence at protein level: Swiss-Prot protein existence level 1. Binding protein with a strong affinity to the bleomycin family of antibiotics. Binds to CL990; an antimitotic-antibiotic compound. From Klebsiella pneumoniae.
   2803..2937    +  polyA_signal   SV40 poly(A) signal: SV40 polyadenylation signal
   2946..2979    +  protein_bind   FRT (minimal): supports FLP-mediated excision but not integration (Turan and Bode, 2011) FLP recombinase from the Saccharomyces cerevisiae 2μ plasmid
   3021..4448    +  CDS            tdTomato: tdTomato is a basic (constitutively fluorescent) orange fluorescent protein published in 2004, derived from Discosoma sp.. It is reported to be a somewhat slowly-maturing tandem dimer with low acid sensitivity.
   4460..4531    +  CDS            HBB (fragment): HBB_PONPY - Experimental evidence at transcript level: Swiss-Prot protein existence level 2. Involved in oxygen transport from the lung to the various peripheral tissues. From Pongo pygmaeus (Bornean orangutan).
   4602..4657    +  polyA_signal   β-globin poly(A) signal: rabbit β-globin polyadenylation signal (Gil and Proudfoot, 1987)
   5042..5058    -  protein_bind   lac operator: The lac repressor binds to the lac operator to inhibit transcription in E. coli. This inhibition can be relieved by adding lactose or isopropyl-β-D-thiogalactopyranoside (IPTG). lac repressor encoded by lacI
   5066..5096    -  promoter       lac promoter: promoter for the E. coli lac operon
   5111..5132    -  protein_bind   CAP binding site: CAP binding activates transcription in the presence of cAMP. E. coli catabolite activator protein
   5145..5184    -  CDS            lacI (fragment): lac repressor; lacI; The lac repressor binds to the lac operator to inhibit transcription in E. coli. This inhibition can be relieved by adding lactose or isopropyl-β-D-thiogalactopyranoside (IPTG).
   5191..5213    +  promoter       SV40 promoter (fragment): SV40 enhancer and early promoter
   5217..5351    +  rep_origin     SV40 ori: SV40 origin of replication
   5371..5505    +  polyA_signal   SV40 poly(A) signal: SV40 polyadenylation signal
   5507..5561    -  CDS            lacI (fragment): lac repressor; lacI; The lac repressor binds to the lac operator to inhibit transcription in E. coli. This inhibition can be relieved by adding lactose or isopropyl-β-D-thiogalactopyranoside (IPTG).
   5744..6332    -  rep_origin     ori: high-copy-number ColE1/pMB1/pBR322/pUC origin of replication
   6503..7363    -  CDS            AmpR: β-lactamase; bla; confers resistance to ampicillin, carbenicillin, and related antibiotics
   7364..7468    -  promoter       AmpR promoter: bla
>Addgene plasmid #125575 | pCAFNF-tdTomato | addgene full sequence | sequence record 243943 | Addgene NGS Result
GGTCGACATTGATTATTGACTAGTTATTAATAGTAATCAATTACGGGGTCATTAGTTCATAGCCCATATA
TGGAGTTCCGCGTTACATAACTTACGGTAAATGGCCCGCCTGGCTGACCGCCCAACGACCCCCGCCCATT
GACGTCAATAATGACGTATGTTCCCATAGTAACGCCAATAGGGACTTTCCATTGACGTCAATGGGTGGAG
TATTTACGGTAAACTGCCCACTTGGCAGTACATCAAGTGTATCATATGCCAAGTACGCCCCCTATTGACG
TCAATGACGGTAAATGGCCCGCCTGGCATTATGCCCAGTACATGACCTTATGGGACTTTCCTACTTGGCA
GTACATCTACGTATTAGTCATCGCTATTACCATGGTCGAGGTGAGCCCCACGTTCTGCTTCACTCTCCCC
ATCTCCCCCCCCTCCCCACCCCCAATTTTGTATTTATTTATTTTTTAATTATTTTGTGCAGCGATGGGGG
CGGGGGGGGGGGGGGGGCGCGCCAGGCGGGGCGGGGCGGGGCGAGGGGCGGGGCGGGGCGAGGCGGAGAG
GTGCGGCGGCAGCCAATCAGAGCGGCGCGCTCCGAAAGTTTCCTTTTATGGCGAGGCGGCGGCGGCGGCG
GCCCTATAAAAAGCGAAGCGCGCGGCGGGCGGGAGTCGCTGCGCGCTGCCTTCGCCCCGTGCCCCGCTCC
GCCGCCGCCTCGCGCCGCCCGCCCCGGCTCTGACTGACCGCGTTACTCCCACAGGTGAGCGGGCGGGACG
GCCCTTCTCCTCCGGGCTGTAATTAGCGCTTGGTTTAATGACGGCTTGTTTCTTTTCTGTGGCTGCGTGA
AAGCCTTGAGGGGCTCCGGGAGGGCCCTTTGTGCGGGGGGAGCGGCTCGGGGGGTGCGTGCGTGTGTGTG
TGCGTGGGGAGCGCCGCGTGCGGCTCCGCGCTGCCCGGCGGCTGTGAGCGCTGCGGGCGCGGCGCGGGGC
TTTGTGCGCTCCGCAGTGTGCGCGAGGGGAGCGCGGCCGGGGGCGGTGCCCCGCGGTGCGGGGGGGGCTG
CGAGGGGAACAAAGGCTGCGTGCGGGGTGTGTGCGTGGGGGGGTGAGCAGGGGGTGTGGGCGCGTCGGTC
GGGCTGCAACCCCCCCTGCACCCCCCTCCCCGAGTTGCTGAGCACGGCCCGGCTTCGGGTGCGGGGCTCC
GTACGGGGCGTGGCGCGGGGCTCGCCGTGCCGGGCGGGGGGTGGCGGCAGGTGGGGGTGCCGGGCGGGGC
GGGGCCGCCTCGGGCCGGGGAGGGCTCGGGGGAGGGGCGCGGCGGCCCCCGGAGCGCCGGCGGCTGTCGA
GGCGCGGCGAGCCGCAGCCATTGCCTTTTATGGTAATCGTGCGAGAGGGCGCAGGGACTTCCTTTGTCCC
AAATCTGTGCGGAGCCGAAATCTGGGAGGCGCCGCCGCACCCCCTCTAGCGGGCGCGGGGCGAAGCGGTG
CGGCGCCGGCAGGAAGGAAATGGGCGGGGAGGGCCTTCGTGCGTCGCCGCGCCGCCGTCCCCTTCTCCCT
CTCCAGCCTCGGGGCTGTCCGCGGGGGGACGGCTGCCTTCGGGGGGGACGGGGCAGGGCGGGGTTCGGCT
TCTGGCGTGTGACCGGCGGCTCTAGAGCCTCTGCTAACCATGTTCATGCCTTCTTCTTTTTCCTACAGCT
CCTGGGCAACGTGCTGGTTATTGTGCTGTCTCATCATTTTGGCAAAGAATTGATTAATTCGAGCGAACGC
GTGAAGTTCCTATTCTCTAGAAAGTATAGGAACTTCCGGATTTGATCTGATCAAGAGACAGGATGAGGAT
CGTTTCGCATGATTGAACAAGATGGATTGCACGCAGGTTCTCCGGCCGCTTGGGTGGAGAGGCTATTCGG
CTATGACTGGGCACAACAGACAATCGGCTGCTCTGATGCCGCCGTGTTCCGGCTGTCAGCGCAGGGGCGC
CCGGTTCTTTTTGTCAAGACCGACCTGTCCGGTGCCCTGAATGAACTGCAGGACGAGGCAGCGCGGCTAT
CGTGGCTGGCCACGACGGGCGTTCCTTGCGCAGCTGTGCTCGACGTTGTCACTGAAGCGGGAAGGGACTG
GCTGCTATTGGGCGAAGTGCCGGGGCAGGATCTCCTGTCATCTCACCTTGCTCCTGCCGAGAAAGTATCC
ATCATGGCTGATGCAATGCGGCGGCTGCATACGCTTGATCCGGCTACCTGCCCATTCGACCACCAAGCGA
AACATCGCATCGAGCGAGCACGTACTCGGATGGAAGCCGGTCTTGTCGATCAGGATGATCTGGACGAAGA
GCATCAGGGGCTCGCGCCAGCCGAACTGTTCGCCAGGCTCAAGGCGCGCATGCCCGACGGCGAGGATCTC
GTCGTGACCCATGGCGATGCCTGCTTGCCGAATATCATGGTGGAAAATGGCCGCTTTTCTGGATTCATCG
ACTGTGGCCGGCTGGGTGTGGCGGACCGCTATCAGGACATAGCGTTGGCTACCCGTGATATTGCTGAAGA
GCTTGGCGGCGAATGGGCTGACCGCTTCCTCGTGCTTTACGGTATCGCCGCTCCCGATTCGCAGCGCATC
GCCTTCTATCGCCTTCTTGACGAGTTCTTCTGAGCGGGACTCTGGGGTTCGAAATGACCGACCAAGCGAC
GCCCAACCTGCCATCACGAGATTTCGATTCCACCGCCGCCTTCTATGAAAGGTTGGGCTTCGGAATCGTT
TTCCGGGACGCCGGCTGGATGATCCTCCAGCGCGGGGATCTCATGCTGGAGTTCTTCGCCCACCCCATCG
ATAACTTGTTTATTGCAGCTTATAATGGTTACAAATAAAGCAATAGCATCACAAATTTCACAAATAAAGC
ATTTTTTTCACTGCATTCTAGTTGTGGTTTGTCCAAACTCATCAATGTATCTTATCATGTCTGGATCAAA
TCCGAGAAGTTCCTATTCTCTAGAAAGTATAGGAACTTCATCTCGAGTCGCTCGGTACGATTTAAATTGA
ATTCGCCACCATGGTGAGCAAGGGCGAGGAGGTCATCAAAGAGTTCATGCGCTTCAAGGTGCGCATGGAG
GGCTCCATGAACGGCCACGAGTTCGAGATCGAGGGCGAGGGCGAGGGCCGCCCCTACGAGGGCACCCAGA
CCGCCAAGCTGAAGGTGACCAAGGGCGGCCCCCTGCCCTTCGCCTGGGACATCCTGTCCCCCCAGTTCAT
GTACGGCTCCAAGGCGTACGTGAAGCACCCCGCCGACATCCCCGATTACAAGAAGCTGTCCTTCCCCGAG
GGCTTCAAGTGGGAGCGCGTGATGAACTTCGAGGACGGCGGTCTGGTGACCGTGACCCAGGACTCCTCCC
TGCAGGACGGCACGCTGATCTACAAGGTGAAGATGCGCGGCACCAACTTCCCCCCCGACGGCCCCGTAAT
GCAGAAGAAGACCATGGGCTGGGAGGCCTCCACCGAGCGCCTGTACCCCCGCGACGGCGTGCTGAAGGGC
GAGATCCACCAGGCCCTGAAGCTGAAGGACGGCGGCCACTACCTGGTGGAGTTCAAGACCATCTACATGG
CCAAGAAGCCCGTGCAACTGCCCGGCTACTACTACGTGGACACCAAGCTGGACATCACCTCCCACAACGA
GGACTACACCATCGTGGAACAGTACGAGCGCTCCGAGGGCCGCCACCACCTGTTCCTGGGGCATGGCACC
GGCAGCACCGGCAGCGGCAGCTCCGGCACCGCCTCCTCCGAGGACAACAACATGGCCGTCATCAAAGAGT
TCATGCGCTTCAAGGTGCGCATGGAGGGCTCCATGAACGGCCACGAGTTCGAGATCGAGGGCGAGGGCGA
GGGCCGCCCCTACGAGGGCACCCAGACCGCCAAGCTGAAGGTGACCAAGGGCGGCCCCCTGCCCTTCGCC
TGGGACATCCTGTCCCCCCAGTTCATGTACGGCTCCAAGGCGTACGTGAAGCACCCCGCCGACATCCCCG
ATTACAAGAAGCTGTCCTTCCCCGAGGGCTTCAAGTGGGAGCGCGTGATGAACTTCGAGGACGGCGGTCT
GGTGACCGTGACCCAGGACTCCTCCCTGCAGGACGGCACGCTGATCTACAAGGTGAAGATGCGCGGCACC
AACTTCCCCCCCGACGGCCCCGTAATGCAGAAGAAGACCATGGGCTGGGAGGCCTCCACCGAGCGCCTGT
ACCCCCGCGACGGCGTGCTGAAGGGCGAGATCCACCAGGCCCTGAAGCTGAAGGACGGCGGCCACTACCT
GGTGGAGTTCAAGACCATCTACATGGCCAAGAAGCCCGTGCAACTGCCCGGCTACTACTACGTGGACACC
AAGCTGGACATCACCTCCCACAACGAGGACTACACCATCGTGGAACAGTACGAGCGCTCCGAGGGCCGCC
ACCACCTGTTCCTGTACGGCATGGACGAGCTGTACAAGTAAGCGGCCGCACTCCTCAGGTGCAGGCTGCC
TATCAGAAGGTGGTGGCTGGTGTGGCCAATGCCCTGGCTCACAAATACCACTGAGATCTTTTTCCCTCTG
CCAAAAATTATGGGGACATCATGAAGCCCCTTGAGCATCTGACTTCTGGCTAATAAAGGAAATTTATTTT
CATTGCAATAGTGTGTTGGAATTTTTTGTGTCTCTCACTCGGAAGGACATATGGGAGGGCAAATCATTTA
AAACATCAGAATGAGTATTTGGTTTAGAGTTTGGCAACATATGCCCATATGCTGGCTGCCATGAACAAAG
GTTGGCTATAAAGAGGTCATCAGTATATGAAACAGCCCCCTGCTGTCCATTCCTTATTCCATAGAAAAGC
CTTGACTTGAGGTTAGATTTTTTTTATATTTTGTTTTGTGTTATTTTTTTCTTTAACATCCCTAAAATTT
TCCTTACATGTTTTACTAGCCAGATTTTTCCTCCTCTCCTGACTACTCCCAGTCATAGCTGTCCCTCTTC
TCTTATGGAGATCCCTCGACCTGCAGCCCAAGCTTGGCGTAATCATGGTCATAGCTGTTTCCTGTGTGAA
ATTGTTATCCGCTCACAATTCCACACAACATACGAGCCGGAAGCATAAAGTGTAAAGCCTGGGGTGCCTA
ATGAGTGAGCTAACTCACATTAATTGCGTTGCGCTCACTGCCCGCTTTCCAGTCGGGAAACCTGTCGTGC
CAGCGGATCCGCATCTCAATTAGTCAGCAACCATAGTCCCGCCCCTAACTCCGCCCAGTTCCGCCCATTC
TCCGCCCCATGGCTGACTAATTTTTTTTATTTATGCAGAGGCCGAGGCCGCCTCGGCCTCTGAGCTATTC
CAGAAGTAGTGAGGAGGCTTTTTTGGAGGCCTAGGCTTTTGCAAAAAGCTAACTTGTTTATTGCAGCTTA
TAATGGTTACAAATAAAGCAATAGCATCACAAATTTCACAAATAAAGCATTTTTTTCACTGCATTCTAGT
TGTGGTTTGTCCAAACTCATCAATGTATCTTATCATGTCTGGATCCGCTGCATTAATGAATCGGCCAACG
CGCGGGGAGAGGCGGTTTGCGTATTGGGCGCTCTTCCGCTTCCTCGCTCACTGACTCGCTGCGCTCGGTC
GTTCGGCTGCGGCGAGCGGTATCAGCTCACTCAAAGGCGGTAATACGGTTATCCACAGAATCAGGGGATA
ACGCAGGAAAGAACATGTGAGCAAAAGGCCAGCAAAAGGCCAGGAACCGTAAAAAGGCCGCGTTGCTGGC
GTTTTTCCATAGGCTCCGCCCCCCTGACGAGCATCACAAAAATCGACGCTCAAGTCAGAGGTGGCGAAAC
CCGACAGGACTATAAAGATACCAGGCGTTTCCCCCTGGAAGCTCCCTCGTGCGCTCTCCTGTTCCGACCC
TGCCGCTTACCGGATACCTGTCCGCCTTTCTCCCTTCGGGAAGCGTGGCGCTTTCTCATAGCTCACGCTG
TAGGTATCTCAGTTCGGTGTAGGTCGTTCGCTCCAAGCTGGGCTGTGTGCACGAACCCCCCGTTCAGCCC
GACCGCTGCGCCTTATCCGGTAACTATCGTCTTGAGTCCAACCCGGTAAGACACGACTTATCGCCACTGG
CAGCAGCCACTGGTAACAGGATTAGCAGAGCGAGGTATGTAGGCGGTGCTACAGAGTTCTTGAAGTGGTG
GCCTAACTACGGCTACACTAGAAGAACAGTATTTGGTATCTGCGCTCTGCTGAAGCCAGTTACCTTCGGA
AAAAGAGTTGGTAGCTCTTGATCCGGCAAACAAACCACCGCTGGTAGCGGTGGTTTTTTTGTTTGCAAGC
AGCAGATTACGCGCAGAAAAAAAGGATCTCAAGAAGATCCTTTGATCTTTTCTACGGGGTCTGACGCTCA
GTGGAACGAAAACTCACGTTAAGGGATTTTGGTCATGAGATTATCAAAAAGGATCTTCACCTAGATCCTT
TTAAATTAAAAATGAAGTTTTAAATCAATCTAAAGTATATATGAGTAAACTTGGTCTGACAGTTACCAAT
GCTTAATCAGTGAGGCACCTATCTCAGCGATCTGTCTATTTCGTTCATCCATAGTTGCCTGACTCCCCGT
CGTGTAGATAACTACGATACGGGAGGGCTTACCATCTGGCCCCAGTGCTGCAATGATACCGCGAGACCCA
CGCTCACCGGCTCCAGATTTATCAGCAATAAACCAGCCAGCCGGAAGGGCCGAGCGCAGAAGTGGTCCTG
CAACTTTATCCGCCTCCATCCAGTCTATTAATTGTTGCCGGGAAGCTAGAGTAAGTAGTTCGCCAGTTAA
TAGTTTGCGCAACGTTGTTGCCATTGCTACAGGCATCGTGGTGTCACGCTCGTCGTTTGGTATGGCTTCA
TTCAGCTCCGGTTCCCAACGATCAAGGCGAGTTACATGATCCCCCATGTTGTGCAAAAAAGCGGTTAGCT
CCTTCGGTCCTCCGATCGTTGTCAGAAGTAAGTTGGCCGCAGTGTTATCACTCATGGTTATGGCAGCACT
GCATAATTCTCTTACTGTCATGCCATCCGTAAGATGCTTTTCTGTGACTGGTGAGTACTCAACCAAGTCA
TTCTGAGAATAGTGTATGCGGCGACCGAGTTGCTCTTGCCCGGCGTCAATACGGGATAATACCGCGCCAC
ATAGCAGAACTTTAAAAGTGCTCATCATTGGAAAACGTTCTTCGGGGCGAAAACTCTCAAGGATCTTACC
GCTGTTGAGATCCAGTTCGATGTAACCCACTCGTGCACCCAACTGATCTTCAGCATCTTTTACTTTCACC
AGCGTTTCTGGGTGAGCAAAAACAGGAAGGCAAAATGCCGCAAAAAAGGGAATAAGGGCGACACGGAAAT
GTTGAATACTCATACTCTTCCTTTTTCAATATTATTGAAGCATTTATCAGGGTTATTGTCTCATGAGCGG
ATACATATTTGAATGTATTTAGAAAAATAAACAAATAGGGGTTCCGCGCACATTTCCCCGAAAAGTGCCA
CCTG
